>Addgene plasmid #143376 | TFORF2836 | addgene full sequence | sequence record 400337 | Addgene NGS Result
TTAATGTAGTCTTATGCAATACTCTTGTAGTCTTGCAACATGGTAACGATGAGTTAGCAACATGCCTTAC
AAGGAGAGAAAAAGCACCGTGCATGCCGATTGGTGGAAGTAAGGTGGTACGATCGTGCCTTATTAGGAAG
GCAACAGACGGGTCTGACATGGATTGGACGAACCACTGAATTGCCGCATTGCAGAGATATTGTATTTAAG
TGCCTAGCTCGATACATAAACGGGTCTCTCTGGTTAGACCAGATCTGAGCCTGGGAGCTCTCTGGCTAAC
TAGGGAACCCACTGCTTAAGCCTCAATAAAGCTTGCCTTGAGTGCTTCAAGTAGTGTGTGCCCGTCTGTT
GTGTGACTCTGGTAACTAGAGATCCCTCAGACCCTTTTAGTCAGTGTGGAAAATCTCTAGCAGTGGCGCC
CGAACAGGGACTTGAAAGCGAAAGGGAAACCAGAGGAGCTCTCTCGACGCAGGACTCGGCTTGCTGAAGC
GCGCACGGCAAGAGGCGAGGGGCGGCGACTGGTGAGTACGCCAAAAATTTTGACTAGCGGAGGCTAGAAG
GAGAGAGATGGGTGCGAGAGCGTCAGTATTAAGCGGGGGAGAATTAGATCGCGATGGGAAAAAATTCGGT
TAAGGCCAGGGGGAAAGAAAAAATATAAATTAAAACATATAGTATGGGCAAGCAGGGAGCTAGAACGATT
CGCAGTTAATCCTGGCCTGTTAGAAACATCAGAAGGCTGTAGACAAATACTGGGACAGCTACAACCATCC
CTTCAGACAGGATCAGAAGAACTTAGATCATTATATAATACAGTAGCAACCCTCTATTGTGTGCATCAAA
GGATAGAGATAAAAGACACCAAGGAAGCTTTAGACAAGATAGAGGAAGAGCAAAACAAAAGTAAGACCAC
CGCACAGCAAGCGGCCGCTGATCTTCAGACCTGGAGGAGGAGATATGAGGGACAATTGGAGAAGTGAATT
ATATAAATATAAAGTAGTAAAAATTGAACCATTAGGAGTAGCACCCACCAAGGCAAAGAGAAGAGTGGTG
CAGAGAGAAAAAAGAGCAGTGGGAATAGGAGCTTTGTTCCTTGGGTTCTTGGGAGCAGCAGGAAGCACTA
TGGGCGCAGCGTCAATGACGCTGACGGTACAGGCCAGACAATTATTGTCTGGTATAGTGCAGCAGCAGAA
CAATTTGCTGAGGGCTATTGAGGCGCAACAGCATCTGTTGCAACTCACAGTCTGGGGCATCAAGCAGCTC
CAGGCAAGAATCCTGGCTGTGGAAAGATACCTAAAGGATCAACAGCTCCTGGGGATTTGGGGTTGCTCTG
GAAAACTCATTTGCACCACTGCTGTGCCTTGGAATGCTAGTTGGAGTAATAAATCTCTGGAACAGATTTG
GAATCACACGACCTGGATGGAGTGGGACAGAGAAATTAACAATTACACAAGCTTAATACACTCCTTAATT
GAAGAATCGCAAAACCAGCAAGAAAAGAATGAACAAGAATTATTGGAATTAGATAAATGGGCAAGTTTGT
GGAATTGGTTTAACATAACAAATTGGCTGTGGTATATAAAATTATTCATAATGATAGTAGGAGGCTTGGT
AGGTTTAAGAATAGTTTTTGCTGTACTTTCTATAGTGAATAGAGTTAGGCAGGGATATTCACCATTATCG
TTTCAGACCCACCTCCCAACCCCGAGGGGACCCATGCATTGCATCTCAATTAGTCAGCAACCAGGTGTGG
AAAGTCCCCAGGCTCCCCAGCAGGCAGAAGTATGCAAAGCATGCGTCTCAATTAGTCAGCAACCATAGTC
CCGCCCCTAACTCCGCCCATCCCGCCCCTAACTCCGCCCAGTTCCGCCCATTCTCCGCCCCATGGCTGAC
TAATTTTTTTTATTTATGCAGAGGCCGAGGCCGCCTCGGCCTCTGAGCTATTCCAGAAGTAGTGAGGAGG
CTTTTTTGGAGGCCTAGGCTTTTGCAAAAAGCTTTCTAGAGGTACCACCGGAGCTTACCATGACCGAGTA
CAAGCCCACGGTGCGCCTCGCCACCCGCGACGACGTCCCCAGGGCCGTACGCACCCTCGCCGCCGCGTTC
GCCGACTACCCCGCCACGCGCCACACCGTCGATCCGGACCGCCACATCGAGCGGGTCACCGAGCTGCAAG
AACTCTTCCTCACGCGCGTCGGGCTCGACATCGGCAAGGTGTGGGTCGCGGACGACGGCGCCGCCGTGGC
GGTCTGGACCACGCCGGAGAGCGTCGAAGCGGGGGCGGTGTTCGCCGAGATCGGCCCGCGCATGGCCGAG
TTGAGCGGTTCCCGGCTGGCCGCGCAGCAACAGATGGAAGGCCTCCTGGCGCCGCACCGGCCCAAGGAGC
CCGCGTGGTTCCTGGCCACCGTCGGCGTCTCGCCCGACCACCAGGGCAAGGGTCTGGGCAGCGCCGTCGT
GCTCCCCGGAGTGGAGGCGGCCGAGCGCGCCGGGGTGCCCGCCTTCCTGGAGACCTCCGCGCCCCGCAAC
CTCCCCTTCTACGAGCGGCTCGGCTTCACCGTCACCGCCGACGTCGAGGTGCCCGAAGGACCGCGCACCT
GGTGCATGACCCGCAAGCCCGGTGCCAGTTAACGAATTCTAGATCTTGAGACAAATGGCAGTATTCATCC
ACAATTTTAAAAGAAAAGGGGGGATTGGGGGGTACAGTGCAGGGGAAAGAATAGTAGACATAATAGCAAC
AGACATACAAACTAAAGAATTACAAAAACAAATTACAAAAATTCAAAATTTTCGGGTTTATTACAGGGAC
AGCAGAGATCCACTTTGGCGCCGGCTCGAGGCCTGCAGGTGCAAAGATGGATAAAGTTTTAAACAGAGAG
GAATCTTTGCAGCTAATGGACCTTCTAGGTCTTGAAAGGAGTGGGAATTGGCTCCGGTGCCCGTCAGTGG
GCAGAGCGCACATCGCCCACAGTCCCCGAGAAGTTGGGGGGAGGGGTCGGCAATTGAACCGGTGCCTAGA
GAAGGTGGCGCGGGGTAAACTGGGAAAGTGATGTCGTGTACTGGCTCCGCCTTTTTCCCGAGGGTGGGGG
AGAACCGTATATAAGTGCAGTAGTCGCCGTGAACGTTCTTTTTCGCAACGGGTTTGCCGCCAGAACACAG
GTAAGTGCCGTGTGTGGTTCCCGCGGGCCTGGCCTCTTTACGGGTTATGGCCCTTGCGTGCCTTGAATTA
CTTCCACCTGGCTGCAGTACGTGATTCTTGATCCCGAGCTTCGGGTTGGAAGTGGGTGGGAGAGTTCGAG
GCCTTGCGCTTAAGGAGCCCCTTCGCCTCGTGCTTGAGTTGAGGCCTGGCCTGGGCGCTGGGGCCGCCGC
GTGCGAATCTGGTGGCACCTTCGCGCCTGTCTCGCTGCTTTCGATAAGTCTCTAGCCATTTAAAATTTTT
GATGACCTGCTGCGACGCTTTTTTTCTGGCAAGATAGTCTTGTAAATGCGGGCCAAGATCTGCACACTGG
TATTTCGGTTTTTGGGGCCGCGGGCGGCGACGGGGCCCGTGCGTCCCAGCGCACATGTTCGGCGAGGCGG
GGCCTGCGAGCGCGGCCACCGAGAATCGGACGGGGGTAGTCTCAAGCTGGCCGGCCTGCTCTGGTGCCTG
GCCTCGCGCCGCCGTGTATCGCCCCGCCCTGGGCGGCAAGGCTGGCCCGGTCGGCACCAGTTGCGTGAGC
GGAAAGATGGCCGCTTCCCGGCCCTGCTGCAGGGAGCTCAAAATGGAGGACGCGGCGCTCGGGAGAGCGG
GCGGGTGAGTCACCCACACAAAGGAAAAGGGCCTTTCCGTCCTCAGCCGTCGCTTCATGTGACTCCACGG
AGTACCGGGCGCCGTCCAGGCACCTCGATTAGTTCTCGAGCTTTTGGAGTACGTCGTCTTTAGGTTGGGG
GGAGGGGTTTTATGCGATGGAGTTTCCCCACACTGAGTGGGTGGAGACTGAAGTTAGGCCAGCTTGGCAC
TTGATGTAATTCTCCTTGGAATTTGCCCTTTTTGAGTTTGGATCTTGGTTCATTCTCAAGCCTCAGACAG
TGGTTCAAAGTTTTTTTCTTCCATTTCAGGTGTCGTGAGGCTAGCACCGCCACCATGGAAGATATACAAA
CAAATGCGGAACTGAAAAGCACTCAGGAGCAGTCTGTGCCCGCAGAAAGTGCAGCGGTTTTGAATGACTA
CAGTTTAACCAAATCTCATGAAATGGAAAATGTGGACAGTGGAGAAGGCCCAGCCAATGAAGATGAAGAC
ATAGGAGTGGAGAAACCCTACAAATGTGAGTTTTGTGGAAGGAGTTACAAGCAGAGAAGTTCCCTTGAGG
AGCACAAGGAGCGCTGCCGTACATTTCTTCAGAGCACTGACCCAGGGGACACTGCAAGTGCGGAGGCAAG
ACACATCAAAGCAGAGATGGGAAGTGAAAGAGCTCTCGTACTGGACAGATTAGCAAGCAATGTGGCAAAA
CGAAAAAGCTCAATGCCTCAGAAATTCATTGGTGAGAAGCGCCACTGCTTTGATGTCAACTATAATTCAA
GTTACATGTATGAGAAAGAGAGTGAGCTCATACAGACCCGCATGATGGACCAAGCCATCAATAACGCCAT
CAGCTATCTTGGCGCCGAAGCCCTGCGCCCCTTGGTCCAGACACCGCCTGCTCCCACCTCGGAGATGGTT
CCAGTTATCAGCAGCATGTATCCCATAGCCCTCACCCGGGCTGAGATGTCAAACGGTGCCCCTCAAGAGC
TGGAAAAGAAAAGCATCCACCTTCCAGAGAAGAGCGTGCCTTCTGAGAGAGGCCTCTCTCCCAACAATAG
TGGCCACGACTCCACGGACACTGACAGCAACCATGAAGAACGCCAGAATCACATCTATCAGCAAAATCAC
ATGGTCCTGTCTCGGGCCCGCAATGGGATGCCACTTCTGAAGGAGGTTCCCCGCTCTTACGAACTCCTCA
AGCCCCCGCCCATCTGCCCAAGAGACTCCGTCAAAGTGATCAACAAGGAAGGGGAGGTGATGGATGTGTA
TCGGTGTGACCACTGCCGCGTCCTCTTCCTGGACTATGTGATGTTCACGATTCACATGGGCTGCCACGGC
TTCCGTGACCCTTTCGAGTGTAACATGTGTGGATATCGAAGCCATGATCGGTATGAGTTCTCGTCTCACA
TAGCCAGAGGAGAACACAGAGCCCTGCTGAAGTAGTAATGAACTAGTCCGTAACTTGAAAGTATTTCGAT
TTCTTGGCTTTATATATCTTGTGGAAAGGACGATCGCCCTCTTTGTACTGTTGATGCACGCGTTAAGTCG
ACAATCAACCTCTGGATTACAAAATTTGTGAAAGATTGACTGGTATTCTTAACTATGTTGCTCCTTTTAC
GCTATGTGGATACGCTGCTTTAATGCCTTTGTATCATGCTATTGCTTCCCGTATGGCTTTCATTTTCTCC
TCCTTGTATAAATCCTGGTTGCTGTCTCTTTATGAGGAGTTGTGGCCCGTTGTCAGGCAACGTGGCGTGG
TGTGCACTGTGTTTGCTGACGCAACCCCCACTGGTTGGGGCATTGCCACCACCTGTCAGCTCCTTTCCGG
GACTTTCGCTTTCCCCCTCCCTATTGCCACGGCGGAACTCATCGCCGCCTGCCTTGCCCGCTGCTGGACA
GGGGCTCGGCTGTTGGGCACTGACAATTCCGTGGTGTTGTCGGGGAAATCATCGTCCTTTCCTTGGCTGC
TCGCCTGTGTTGCCACCTGGATTCTGCGCGGGACGTCCTTCTGCTACGTCCCTTCGGCCCTCAATCCAGC
GGACCTTCCTTCCCGCGGCCTGCTGCCGGCTCTGCGGCCTCTTCCGCGTCTTCGCCTTCGCCCTCAGACG
AGTCGGATCTCCCTTTGGGCCGCCTCCCCGCGTCGACTTTAAGACCAATGACTTACAAGGCAGCTGTAGA
TCTTAGCCACTTTTTAAAAGAAAAGGGGGGACTGGAAGGGCTAATTCACTCCCAACGAAGACAAGATCTG
CTTTTTGCTTGTACTGGGTCTCTCTGGTTAGACCAGATCTGAGCCTGGGAGCTCTCTGGCTAACTAGGGA
ACCCACTGCTTAAGCCTCAATAAAGCTTGCCTTGAGTGCTTCAAGTAGTGTGTGCCCGTCTGTTGTGTGA
CTCTGGTAACTAGAGATCCCTCAGACCCTTTTAGTCAGTGTGGAAAATCTCTAGCAGTACGTATAGTAGT
TCATGTCATCTTATTATTCAGTATTTATAACTTGCAAAGAAATGAATATCAGAGAGTGAGAGGAACTTGT
TTATTGCAGCTTATAATGGTTACAAATAAAGCAATAGCATCACAAATTTCACAAATAAAGCATTTTTTTC
ACTGCATTCTAGTTGTGGTTTGTCCAAACTCATCAATGTATCTTATCATGTCTGGCTCTAGCTATCCCGC
CCCTAACTCCGCCCATCCCGCCCCTAACTCCGCCCAGTTCCGCCCATTCTCCGCCCCATGGCTGACTAAT
TTTTTTTATTTATGCAGAGGCCGAGGCCGCCTCGGCCTCTGAGCTATTCCAGAAGTAGTGAGGAGGCTTT
TTTGGAGGCCTAGGGACGTACCCAATTCGCCCTATAGTGAGTCGTATTACGCGCGCTCACTGGCCGTCGT
TTTACAACGTCGTGACTGGGAAAACCCTGGCGTTACCCAACTTAATCGCCTTGCAGCACATCCCCCTTTC
GCCAGCTGGCGTAATAGCGAAGAGGCCCGCACCGATCGCCCTTCCCAACAGTTGCGCAGCCTGAATGGCG
AATGGG
[124 nt withheld, positions 6797-6920]
C
[91 nt withheld, positions 6922-7012]
A
[49 nt withheld, positions 7014-7062]
CCTTTGACGTTGGAGTCCACGTTCTTT
[37 nt withheld, positions 7090-7126]
ACCCTATCTCGGTCTATTCTTTTGATTTATAAGGGATTTTGCCGATTTCGGCCTATTGGTTAAAAAATGA
GCTGATTTAACAAAAATTTAACGCGAATTTTAACAAAATATTAACGCTTACAATTTAGGTGGCACTTTTC
GGGGAAATGTGCGCGGAACCCCTATTTGTTTATTTTTCTAAATACATTCAAATATGTATCCGCTCATGAG
ACAATAACCCTGATAAATGCTTCAATAATATTGAAAAAGGAAGAGTATGAGTATTCAACATTTCCGTGTC
GCCCTTATTCCCTTTTTTGCGGCATTTTGCCTTCCTGTTTTTGCTCACCCAGAAACGCTGGTGAAAGTAA
AAGATGCTGAAGATCAGTTGGGTGCACGAGTGGGTTACATCGAACTGGATCTCAACAGCGGTAAGATCCT
TGAGAGTTTTCGCCCCGAAGAACGTTTTCCAATGATGAGCACTTTTAAAGTTCTGCTATGTGGCGCGGTA
TTATCCCGTATTGACGCCGGGCAAGAGCAACTCGGTCGCCGCATACACTATTCTCAGAATGACTTGGTTG
AGTACTCACCAGTCACAGAAAAGCATCTTACGGATGGCATGACAGTAAGAGAATTATGCAGTGCTGCCAT
AACCATGAGTGATAACACTGCGGCCAACTTACTTCTGACAACGATCGGAGGACCGAAGGAGCTAACCGCT
TTTTTGCACAACATGGGGGATCATGTAACTCGCCTTGATCGTTGGGAACCGGAGCTGAATGAAGCCATAC
CAAACGACGAGCGTGACACCACGATGCCTGTAGCAATGGCAACAACGTTGCGCAAACTATTAACTGGCGA
ACTACTTACTCTAGCTTCCCGGCAACAATTAATAGACTGGATGGAGGCGGATAAAGTTGCAGGACCACTT
CTGCGCTCGGCCCTTCCGGCTGGCTGGTTTATTGCTGATAAATCTGGAGCCGGTGAGCGTGGGTCTCGCG
GTATCATTGCAGCACTGGGGCCAGATGGTAAGCCCTCCCGTATCGTAGTTATCTACACGACGGGGAGTCA
GGCAACTATGGATGAACGAAATAGACAGATCGCTGAGATAGGTGCCTCACTGATTAAGCATTGGTAACTG
TCAGACCAAGTTTACTCATATATACTTTAGATTGATTTAAAACTTCATTTTTAATTTAAAAGGATCTAGG
TGAAGATCCTTTTTGATAATCTCATGACCAAAATCCCTTAACGTGAGTTTTCGTTCCACTGAGCGTCAGA
CCCCGTAGAAAAGATCAAAGGATCTTCTTGAGATCCTTTTTTTCTGCGCGTAATCTGCTGCTTGCAAACA
AAAAAACCACCGCTACCAGCGGTGGTTTGTTTGCCGGATCAAGAGCTACCAACTCTTTTTCCGAAGGTAA
CTGGCTTCAGCAGAGCGCAGATACCAAATACTGTTCTTCTAGTGTAGCCGTAGTTAGGCCACCACTTCAA
GAACTCTGTAGCACCGCCTACATACCTCGCTCTGCTAATCCTGTTACCAGTGGCTGCTGCCAGTGGCGAT
AAGTCGTGTCTTACCGGGTTGGACTCAAGACGATAGTTACCGGATAAGGCGCAGCGGTCGGGCTGAACGG
GGGGTTCGTGCACACAGCCCAGCTTGGAGCGAACGACCTACACCGAACTGAGATACCTACAGCGTGAGCT
ATGAGAAAGCGCCACGCTTCCCGAAGGGAGAAAGGCGGACAGGTATCCGGTAAGCGGCAGGGTCGGAACA
GGAGAGCGCACGAGGGAGCTTCCAGGGGGAAACGCCTGGTATCTTTATAGTCCTGTCGGGTTTCGCCACC
TCTGACTTGAGCGTCGATTTTTGTGATGCTCGTCAGGGGGGCGGAGCCTATGGAAAAACGCCAGCAACGC
GGCCTTTTTACGGTTCCTGGCCTTTTGCTGGCCTTTTGCTCACATGTTCTTTCCTGCGTTATCCCCTGAT
TCTGTGGATAACCGTATTACCGCCTTTGAGTGAGCTGATACCGCTCGCCGCAGCCGAACGACCGAGCGCA
GCGAGTCAGTGAGCGAGGAAGCGGAAGAGCGCCCAATACGCAAACCGCCTCTCCCCGCGCGTTGGCCGAT
TCATTAATGCAGCTGGCACGACAGGTTTCCCGACTGGAAAGCGGGCAGTGAGCGCAACGCAATTAATGTG
AGTTAGCTCACTCATTAGGCACCCCAGGCTTTACACTTTATGCTTCCGGCTCGTATGTTGTGTGGAATTG
TGAGCGGATAACAATTTCACACAGGAAACAGCTATGACCATGATTACGCCAAGCGCGCAATTAACCCTCA
CTAAAGGGAACAAAAGCTGGAGCTGCAAGC
Features (pLannotate 1.2.2; 31 found; start..end, strand, type, name):
      5..231     +  promoter       RSV promoter: Rous sarcoma virus enhancer/promoter
    232..412     +  LTR            5' LTR (truncated): truncated 5' long terminal repeat (LTR) from HIV-1
    459..584     +  misc_feature   HIV-1 Ψ: packaging signal of human immunodeficiency virus type 1
    568..931     +  CDS            HIV-1 gag (fragment): gag protein from human immunodeficiency virus 1; gag
   1077..1310    +  misc_feature   RRE: The Rev response element (RRE) of HIV-1 allows for Rev-dependent mRNA export from the nucleus to the cytoplasm.
   1687..1713    +  CDS            Rev (fragment): human immunodeficiency virus 1 (HIV-1) Rev protein; rev; enhances nuclear export of unspliced and incompletely spliced viral mRNAs
   1720..1743    +  promoter       SV40 promoter (fragment): SV40 early promoter
   1744..1815    +  promoter       SV40 promoter (fragment): SV40 enhancer and early promoter
   1839..1974    +  rep_origin     SV40 ori: SV40 origin of replication
   2020..2616    +  CDS            PuroR (fragment): puromycin N-acetyltransferase; pac from Streptomyces; confers resistance to puromycin
   2665..2782    +  misc_feature   cPPT/CTS: central polypurine tract and central termination sequence of HIV-1
   2847..2913    +  CDS            small t antigen (fragment): SV40 (simian virus 40) small t antigen
   2920..4098    +  promoter       EF-1α promoter: strong constitutive promoter for human elongation factor EF-1α
   4115..5212    +  CDS            IKZF3 (fragment): IKZF3_HUMAN - Also known as ZNFN1A3. Experimental evidence at protein level: Swiss-Prot protein existence level 1. Transcription factor that plays an important role in the regulation of lymphocyte differentiation. Plays an essential role in regulation of B-cell differentiation, proliferation and maturation to an effector state. Involved in regulating BCL2 expression and controlling apoptosis in T-cells in an IL2-dependent manner. From Homo sapiens (Human).
   5228..5281    +  promoter       U6 promoter (fragment): RNA polymerase III promoter for human U6 snRNA
   5323..5911    +  misc_feature   WPRE: woodchuck hepatitis virus posttranscriptional regulatory element
   5962..5981    +  misc_feature   cPPT/CTS (fragment): central polypurine tract and central termination sequence of HIV-1
   5983..6216    +  LTR            3' LTR (ΔU3): self-inactivating 3' long terminal repeat (LTR) from HIV-1
   6294..6415    +  polyA_signal   SV40 poly(A) signal: SV40 polyadenylation signal
   6455..6590    +  rep_origin     SV40 ori: SV40 origin of replication
   6611..6629    -  promoter       T7 promoter: promoter for bacteriophage T7 RNA polymerase
   6637..6792    +  CDS            lacZα (fragment): LacZα fragment of β-galactosidase; lacZ fragment
   6797..7225    +  rep_origin     f1 ori (sequence partly withheld): f1 bacteriophage origin of replication; arrow indicates direction of (+) strand synthesis
   7278..7382    +  promoter       AmpR promoter: bla
   7383..8243    +  CDS            AmpR: β-lactamase; bla; confers resistance to ampicillin, carbenicillin, and related antibiotics
   8414..9002    +  rep_origin     ori: high-copy-number ColE1/pMB1/pBR322/pUC origin of replication
   9185..9277    +  CDS            lacI (fragment): lac repressor; lacI; The lac repressor binds to the lac operator to inhibit transcription in E. coli. This inhibition can be relieved by adding lactose or isopropyl-β-D-thiogalactopyranoside (IPTG).
   9290..9311    +  protein_bind   CAP binding site: CAP binding activates transcription in the presence of cAMP. E. coli catabolite activator protein
   9326..9356    +  promoter       lac promoter: promoter for the E. coli lac operon
   9364..9380    +  protein_bind   lac operator: The lac repressor binds to the lac operator to inhibit transcription in E. coli. This inhibition can be relieved by adding lactose or isopropyl-β-D-thiogalactopyranoside (IPTG). lac repressor encoded by lacI
   9425..9443    +  promoter       T3 promoter: promoter for bacteriophage T3 RNA polymerase
