[The description below was written by a language model from this plasmid's Addgene catalogue record and pLannotate feature annotations shown in this document.]
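Description:
TFORF2836 is a lentiviral mammalian expression plasmid built on the pLX_TRC317 backbone and carrying a human IKZF3 (Aiolos) open reading frame. It belongs to a barcoded transcription factor ORF collection intended for pooled overexpression screens. In bacteria it is maintained through a high-copy ColE1/pUC-type origin with ampicillin resistance (AmpR under its own bla promoter). The backbone also retains an f1 origin, lac promoter/operator remnants, and T7 and T3 promoter sites. The depositor notes that the plasmid can recombine, which is common for LTR-containing vectors.

The viral portion has a third-generation, self-inactivating layout. An RSV promoter drives a truncated HIV-1 5' LTR, followed by the Ψ packaging signal with a partial gag sequence, the RRE for Rev-dependent nuclear export, a cPPT/CTS element, and a ΔU3 3' LTR followed by an SV40 polyadenylation signal. Two expression units sit between the LTRs. An SV40 early promoter/origin region drives puromycin N-acetyltransferase for selecting transduced mammalian cells. Downstream, the strong constitutive EF-1α promoter drives the IKZF3 ORF, a synthesized insert corresponding to a specific transcript isoform named in the depositor comments. IKZF3 encodes a transcription factor involved in lymphocyte, particularly B-cell, differentiation. A WPRE after the ORF enhances transcript stability and expression.

According to the record, each construct in the collection carries a unique 24-bp barcode that identifies the transcription factor in pooled screens. The barcode is not annotated in the feature table. The short U6 promoter fragment called between the ORF and the WPRE is probably a small sequence match rather than a functional Pol III unit. No epitope tag or fluorescent reporter is annotated.
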