Addgene plasmid #143376: TFORF2836
Purpose: Lentiviral vector for overexpressing transcription factor ORFs with unique 24-bp barcodes. Barcodes facilitate identification of transcription factors in pooled screens.
Depositing lab: Feng Zhang. Depositing organization: Broad Institute. Publication: A transcription factor atlas of directed differentiation. Joung J, Ma S, Tay T, Geiger-Schuller KR, Kirchgatterer PC, Verdine VK, Guo B, Arias-Garcia MA, Allen WE, Singh A, Kuksenko O, Abudayyeh OO, Gootenberg JS, Fu Z, Macrae RK, Buenrostro JD, Regev A, Zhang F. Cell. 2023 Jan 5;186(1):209-229.e26. doi: 10.1016/j.cell.2022.11.026. PubMed 36608654.
Backbone
  Vector backbone: pLX_TRC317
  Backbone manufacturer: Broad Institute Genetic Perturbation Platform
  Backbone size w/o insert (bp): 8264
  Vector type: Mammalian Expression, Lentiviral
  Selectable markers: Puromycin
Growth in bacteria
  Bacterial resistance: Ampicillin, 100 μg/mL
  Growth temperature: 37°C
  Growth strain: NEB Stable
  Copy number: High Copy
Gene/Insert
  Gene/Insert name: IKZF3
  Species: H. sapiens (human)
  Insert size (bp): 1202
  Entrez Gene: IKZF3 (a.k.a. AIO, AIOLOS, IMD84, ZNFN1A3)
  Promoter: EF1a
  Cloning method: Unknown
  Sequencing primers: 5′ GGGTGGAGACTGAAGTTAGGCCAG; 3′ CACATAGCGTAAAAGGAGCAACATAG
Terms and licenses: Academic/Nonprofit Terms; Industry Terms: Not Available to Industry
Depositor comments: NM_001257411,ENST00000377944 . The transcription factor ORF portion of this plasmid was synthesized by Genewiz. Please test multiple small colonies in case of plasmid recombination. To make this collection available in a timely manner, a portion of this collection was not fully sequenced by Addgene. If an Addgene verified full plasmid sequence is not available, please contact us prior to placing an order to request the full sequence.
How to cite: TFORF2836 was a gift from Feng Zhang (Addgene plasmid # 143376 ; http://n2t.net/addgene:143376 ; RRID:Addgene_143376)
