>Addgene plasmid #143376 | TFORF2836 | depositor partial sequence | sequence record 282266 | Insert
ACCGCCACCATGGAAGATATACAAACAAATGCGGAACTGAAAAGCACTCAGGAGCAGTCTGTGCCCGCAG
AAAGTGCAGCGGTTTTGAATGACTACAGTTTAACCAAATCTCATGAAATGGAAAATGTGGACAGTGGAGA
AGGCCCAGCCAATGAAGATGAAGACATAGGAGTGGAGAAACCCTACAAATGTGAGTTTTGTGGAAGGAGT
TACAAGCAGAGAAGTTCCCTTGAGGAGCACAAGGAGCGCTGCCGTACATTTCTTCAGAGCACTGACCCAG
GGGACACTGCAAGTGCGGAGGCAAGACACATCAAAGCAGAGATGGGAAGTGAAAGAGCTCTCGTACTGGA
CAGATTAGCAAGCAATGTGGCAAAACGAAAAAGCTCAATGCCTCAGAAATTCATTGGTGAGAAGCGCCAC
TGCTTTGATGTCAACTATAATTCAAGTTACATGTATGAGAAAGAGAGTGAGCTCATACAGACCCGCATGA
TGGACCAAGCCATCAATAACGCCATCAGCTATCTTGGCGCCGAAGCCCTGCGCCCCTTGGTCCAGACACC
GCCTGCTCCCACCTCGGAGATGGTTCCAGTTATCAGCAGCATGTATCCCATAGCCCTCACCCGGGCTGAG
ATGTCAAACGGTGCCCCTCAAGAGCTGGAAAAGAAAAGCATCCACCTTCCAGAGAAGAGCGTGCCTTCTG
AGAGAGGCCTCTCTCCCAACAATAGTGGCCACGACTCCACGGACACTGACAGCAACCATGAAGAACGCCA
GAATCACATCTATCAGCAAAATCACATGGTCCTGTCTCGGGCCCGCAATGGGATGCCACTTCTGAAGGAG
GTTCCCCGCTCTTACGAACTCCTCAAGCCCCCGCCCATCTGCCCAAGAGACTCCGTCAAAGTGATCAACA
AGGAAGGGGAGGTGATGGATGTGTATCGGTGTGACCACTGCCGCGTCCTCTTCCTGGACTATGTGATGTT
CACGATTCACATGGGCTGCCACGGCTTCCGTGACCCTTTCGAGTGTAACATGTGTGGATATCGAAGCCAT
GATCGGTATGAGTTCTCGTCTCACATAGCCAGAGGAGAACACAGAGCCCTGCTGAAGTAGTAATGAACTA
GTCCGTAACTTGAAAGTATTTCGATTTCTTGGCTTTATATATCTTGTGGAAAGGACGATCGCCCTCTTTG
TACTGTTGATGC
