>Addgene plasmid #143376 | TFORF2836 | depositor partial sequence | sequence record 282267 | Barcode
TCGCCCTCTTTGTACTGTTGATGC
